>Addgene plasmid #202770 | pWR23 | addgene full sequence | sequence record 417278 | Addgene NGS Result
CCAATGATACCGGTGCGATCGTGGGCCCTAGTACTTCCCTCGAGCCGTACACTTATTGTTAACTATGAAA
CATATACTTATGGACAAGGTTCACTGATTTGGACTGAAAAGCAAAAACGAGAAATGAGTCAACGTCTGAG
ATCAATCCCTAGACCACCCGGGAAGGTCATGTGTTTCATGAAGTACGATAAGGTTGGTAACCGATTGACT
CATTGGTTCGTGGCGGAGAAGTACGCAGAGTAAAACCGGGGCCGATTCGTGGTAAATTCTGGAATGATCC
AGAGGCGCGACATTTATGCAGACAATTTGTGTTTTGTCGCAAACGATGTTATAGCGAAATTTTTCACTCT
GTCAGATAAATGGATTTTGTCAAAAGGGGGAAGTAGAAGGAGAATGGGCCCGAGATGTTCTGCCAAATTC
TCAGTAGCATAATGTGAAAGAAGCCCTTACATTGTCCAGCCTCTGGCATCATTAAAAACCGTAGCGGAAA
CCAATTGTCTCTGTTCTTCCCTGGCACACCCTGGTAGCCCCACCCAGTTGTAGTACATCTCACACGCTGG
CAACTTGGGACAATCAGCAACTTTTTTTTCTTTTAATTTTTTCAGCGCGACATTTTGCCTCTTCTGCGAG
AACAGACTTTTTCACCTCCATCTCACCCCCCTTTGCACTTATATAAATTGGACCAGTTCCTCCCATTGTA
GAAAAAATTTTGCTGGACCTTTTTCTCTTTTTTTTGTCCTTTAGTTTCATACAATCTAAGTCTATCTACA
TGTACAATGGGTAAGGAAAAGACTCACGTTTCGAGGCCGAGATTAAATTCCAACATGGATGCTGATTTAT
ATGGGTATAAATGGGCTAGAGATAATGTCGGGCAATCAGGTGCGACAATCTATAGATTGTATGGGAAGCC
CGATGCGCCAGAGTTGTTTTTGAAACATGGCAAAGGTAGCGTTGCCAATGATGTTACAGATGAGATGGTC
AGACTAAACTGGTTGACGGAATTTATGCCTCTTCCGACCATCAAGCATTTTATCCGTACTCCTGATGATG
CATGGTTACTCACCACTGCGATCCCCGGCAAAACAGCATTCCAGGTATTAGAAGAATATCCTGATTCAGG
TGAAAATATTGTTGATGCGTTGGCAGTGTTCTTGAGAAGATTGCATTCGATTCCTGTTTGTAATTGTCCT
TTTAACAGCGATAGAGTATTTCGTCTCGCTCAGGCGCAATCAAGAATGAATAACGGTTTGGTTGATGCGA
GTGATTTTGATGACGAGCGTAATGGCTGGCCTGTTGAACAAGTCTGGAAAGAAATGCATAAGTTGTTGCC
ATTCTCACCGGATTCAGTCGTCACTCATGGTGATTTCTCACTTGATAACCTTATTTTTGACGAGGGGAAA
TTAATAGGTTGTATTGATGTTGGAAGAGTCGGAATCGCAGACAGATACCAGGATCTTGCCATCCTATGGA
ACTGCCTCGGTGAGTTTTCTCCTTCATTACAGAAAAGACTTTTTCAAAAATATGGTATTGATAATCCTGA
TATGAATAAATTGCAGTTTCATTTGATGCTCGATGAGTTTTTCTAAGCGGCCGCTAACCACTTGCAAAAT
CCTTTGTATTCTTGTTCTGCAAACATTTTGTCCAATCTCTTATCTTTCTACGATGTTGAAGAACATACAT
TTTTGTTAGTCCAGCTTGTTATCCTTTTTTTATTAAATAAAAAATTTTATTGTTAAAGTTGTTTTTCTTC
TTTGTCTGTCCTGTTTTAACTCATATATATTCTATATATTACAGAAAGAAAGTAGATCATCTAAAATAAA
CATTTATTTGATGAGACAAAGTAGGTTTTTTAGAATACAATGTAGCATCCTCTAATATACAATAGAGTTG
TTTTATAAAAGCGATACATTTAATATTATGACAGGACTGGTGAAGTGTATAGAATTGTGCTAATCTGGCA
AACGAACCCAAGAAGACGTTAAAGCAAATAGTGCATTTTGTATTACAATCAAGTTCGTCGACCATGCATT
AGATCTTGCATGCCTCTAGAACCTAGGTGGCGCCACAGCTGTGGATCCTCGTTAGTATTTCCGTGAAGGC
AGCCATTGTGAAAATTGAACATCACCTGAGGTATTTTAGCCACCAGAAGCGGCGGTACGGAAGAAAGTGT
GTACGATGGTTGGTGGTGGAATTGCGTGCATGCCTGATGGGGCAATATTAATTAGATAGAGCTTTGGTGA
TATTAGTGGATAATAGAATTCACAGAGAAGACATCAGGAGCAATTTCCAAGAGCCATTGATGATGTAATT
GCCCCAACAGCAAGATTCAGATCTGACAATTGACCACCGTTTTGTAGAAGCAAAAAATCGTAGATTATCA
CCAAGAGGGTTTTTCACCGAACCAGCAAATAGAAACTATGCCGTAGAACTCGCCCAGGCTTTTTTGCTAG
CACTTTCCAGCAGTAGAACCGTCCAATTAAGTCAACAGGAACCATTGAGGTCGAGCCCAACCACCTGAAC
CCCCTCACGGTCGTGTCCCTATTATTGATCCAGAGGGTGCCAGTTTCGGTAGCCAATATTGGTTCATGGG
TTTCTATGGCCCGGAGTGAGTTTGCAGGTTGGCCCCGGCGCCGTCTGCAGGATGGGAGTTATAGCGGCCA
AACTTCACATTTCGAAATCCTGCTGCAGCCAATCTGAAGAATTAATATAAATTCGTGTCGAATCGCCGTC
TGTGAAATTTCAGTACTTGATTTTCTTTTCTTCTTCTTTTTCTCTTTTGTTTCTTCAGAATCAATACACA
TTTTTTCTTCCCTATAAACAATTCATCGGTACCATGGTGAAGCGTGAGAAAAATGTCATCTATGGCCCTG
AGCCTCTCCATCCTTTGGAGGATTTGACTGCCGGCGAAATGTTGTTTCGTGCTCTCCGCAAGCACTCTCA
TTTGCCTCAAGCCTTGGTCGATGTGGTCGGCGATGAATCTTTGAGCTACAAGGAGTTTTTTGAGGCAACC
GTCTTGTTGGCTCAGTCCCTCCACAATTGTGGCTACAAGATGAACGACGTCGTTAGTATCTGTGCTGAAA
ACAATACCCGTTTCTTCATTCCAGTCATCGCCGCATGGTATATCGGTATGATCGTGGCTCCAGTCAACGA
GAGCTACATTCCCGACGAATTGTGTAAAGTCATGGGTATCTCTAAGCCACAGATTGTCTTCACCACTAAG
AATATTTTGAACAAAGTCTTGGAAGTCCAAAGCCGCACCAACTTTATTAAGCGTATCATCATCTTGGACA
CTGTGGAGAATATTCACGGTTGCGAATCTTTGCCTAATTTCATCTCTCGCTATTCAGACGGCAACATCGC
AAACTTTAAACCACTCCACTTCGACCCTGTGGAACAAGTTGCAGCCATTTTGTGTAGCAGCGGTACTACT
GGACTCCCAAAGGGAGTCATGCAGACCCATCAAAACATTTGCGTGCGTTTGATCCATGCTCTCGATCCAC
GTGTGGGCACTCAGTTGATTCCTGGTGTCACCGTCTTGGTCTACTTGCCTTTCTTCCATGCTTTCGGCTT
TAGCATTACTTTGGGTTACTTTATGGTCGGTCTCCGCGTGATTATGTTCCGCCGTTTTGATCAGGAGGCT
TTCTTGAAAGCCATCCAAGATTATGAAGTCCGCAGTGTCATCAACGTGCCTAGCGTGATCTTGTTTTTGT
CTAAGAGCCCACTCGTGGACAAGTACGACTTGTCTTCATTGCGTGAATTGTGTTGCGGTGCCGCTCCATT
GGCTAAGGAGGTCGCTGAAGTGGCCGCCAAACGCTTGAATCTTCCAGGTATTCGTTGTGGCTTCGGCCTC
ACCGAATCTACCAGCGCTAACATTCACTCTCTCGGTGATGAGTTTAAGAGCGGCTCTTTGGGCCGTGTCA
CTCCACTCATGGCTGCTAAGATCGCTGATCGCGAAACTGGTAAGGCTTTGGGTCCGAACCAAGTGGGCGA
GTTGTGTATCAAAGGCCCTATGGTGAGCAAGGGTTATGTCAATAACGTTGAAGCTACCAAGGAGGCCATC
GACGACGACGGCTGGTTGCATTCTGGTGATTTTGGATATTACGACGAAGATGAGCATTTTTACGTCGTGG
ATCGTTACAAGGAGTTGATCAAATACAAGGGTAGCCAGGTTGCTCCAGCTGAGTTGGAGGAGATTTTGTT
GAAAAATCCATGCATTCGCGATGTCGCTGTGGTCGGCATTCCTGATTTGGAGGCCGGCGAATTGCCTTCT
GCTTTCGTTGTCAAGCAGCCTGGTAAAGAAATTACCGCCAAAGAAGTGTATGATTACTTGGCTGAACGTG
TGAGCCATACTAAGTACTTGCGTGGCGGCGTGCGTTTTGTTGACTCCATCCCTCGTAACGTAACAGGCAA
AATTACCCGCAAGGAGTTGTTGAAACAATTGTTGGAGAAGGCCGGCGGTTAGCTTAAGCATTTTAGACAA
GTGCCTATTTATTCAGATTGATTTTTTATATTGAATATGGATGTTGATTACGACTTGTGTTACGAAGCAT
GAACATGTGATTTGAAAAAGTGTTTACGAATAAAAGAACTTTTTTTGCAACCGTTGCTAGTTGAAGTGTA
GACTCTGAATGCGAAGGGTTGCAAATGTGCCCAGTAGAAAAAATATTCCATATTTTTCTGAACTTAATTC
AATGAAATACGAGTATTACTACAACTGCCAATATCGGAACAATTTAACGAGAGCAAGCTATATAAAATGA
ATGTTCATTTACACAAGCTAGAACCAAAACTTGAATTAAAATTTAACATAACTAAATGTAACTAGATAAA
AGAGAGACATAACCAAACGTTCAGAAGGCAGAAGAATTCAGTTAACTCCTGCAGGAATCGATTGGCCGGC
CTCACGTGGACGCGTTATTAATCGTTTAAACCTACGTAACCGCGGCTTAATTAAAGCTAGCCAGCGCTTG
AGCTCAGTATAGGATATGGTGATTTAGCAAAATATGCCTCTGTTTTTTTGGTAAGTTGTAGTAATTCGGA
ATTTTTCGCAACTTTTCCAGAAATCGCTTTATGCCAAACATATTATACGCAAATTATTTATAATCATGTA
ATATGTTAAGTCTCTGGAATTTCATGTCAGCAGTGAAACGAAGTTGCACAGTCTATAGCACCCTTAACGC
TGAAGTATTGACTAAATGTGTCTATTTTTCTCTTCGTACATTTTAGTCAGATTGTCGAAATCTAAATCTC
TACAGGCTGCAACCAAAGACATCTTGCTGATTCGTATCTCATTTCTAACTCAGCAAAATTTTATTATCCA
GCAGACAACAATTATCTCCTTTCTTACATGATACTTAGACTTCTAATCTCCTAGTGGATAAGAAAAATAA
ATCCAAAGAATGGAAAATGTAAAGCTGCGCTGGTGATGTCCGCTAAGGTCATAAACTCAAGCTACATTGC
GTCGAATATTTTGCTACGATTGCTCAGAAATAAAATCCATTGTATATCATGAGGGTCAATAATAATAATA
ATCAACGAGTCCGATTGCTGAACCACCCAATAAATATCAATCATGGTCTTACAAGCAAACACAACATACA
ATAATTATCGGGGCGGTCCAACAATGTCGGCTCGACTTGTACTGTATGCACCTAGCGTTTTTCATCTGGC
ATTTATCCGAGTACCCCTAAACGCTAAAGCGTAGAGAATAATGTAACCTTATCTTGCCGGAGCAACTAAC
AATCGCCTTGAACACAAACTGGGTTGCTCCCCTGTTCTCGAAGTCGAAGAGTAGCTCCTTCTAGCTCCAG
TGAAAATGTACAGATACGCAGAGATGGTGACTGTACCTAAACAGACTCCGTTTGCACCTACTCCGTCAGA
ACAATAGCTCTACAATAAAGCCTCCCACCACGCTCCACTTACATATGCATATGCACATACATTGTAAGAG
AAGTATGTTGGCCATGTAGACACAAACAAGATGTCGGCGACCTACAGATTCTTTTATCCAGCCAATGGAG
AGAGAAGGTACTTGTCAGAGAAGAATGCATGCACCGGGAAATAATGCGGTGTCTGGGGCTTTTGGATGAG
TTAAAATACTTCTGACCTTGTAGACACCGCAGAGAGCTCCATCGGAAAGAACATGTGAGCAAAAGGCCAG
CAAAAGGCCAGGAACCGTAAAAAGGCCGCGTTGCTGGCGTTTTTCCATAGGCTCCGCCCCCCTGACGAGC
ATCACAAAAATCGACGCTCAAGTCAGAGGTGGCGAAACCCGACAGGACTATAAAGATACCAGGCGTTTCC
CCCTGGAAGCTCCCTCGTGCGCTCTCCTGTTCCGACCCTGCCGCTTACCGGATACCTGTCCGCCTTTCTC
CCTTCGGGAAGCGTGGCGCTTTCTCATAGCTCACGCTGTAGGTATCTCAGTTCGGTGTAGGTCGTTCGCT
CCAAGCTGGGCTGTGTGCACGAACCCCCCGTTCAGCCCGACCGCTGCGCCTTATCCGGTAACTATCGTCT
TGAGTCCAACCCGGTAAGACACGACTTATCGCCACTGGCAGCAGCCACTGGTAACAGGATTAGCAGAGCG
AGGTATGTAGGCGGTGCTACAGAGTTCTTGAAGTGGTGGCCTAACTACGGCTACACTAGAAGAACAGTAT
TTGGTATCTGCGCTCTGCTGAAGCCAGTTACCTTCGGAAAAAGAGTTGGTAGCTCTTGATCCGGCAAACA
AACCACCGCTGGTAGCGGTGGTTTTTTTGTTTGCAAGCAGCAGATTACGCGCAGAAAAAAAGGATCTCAA
GAAGATCCTTTGATCTTTTCTACGGGGTCTGACGCTCAGTGGAACGAAAACTCACGTTAAGGGATTTTGG
TCATGAGATTATCAAAAAGGATCTTCACCTAGATCCTTTTAAATTAAAAATGAAGTTTTAAATCAATCTA
AAGTATATATGAGTAAACTTGGTCTGACAGTTACCAATGCTTAATCAGTGAGGCACCTATCTCAGCGATC
TGTCTATTTCGTTCATCCATAGTTGCCTGACTCCCCGTCGTGTAGATAACTACGATACGGGAGGGCTTAC
CATCTGGCCCCAGTGCTGCAATGATACCGCGAGACCCACGCTCACCGGCTCCAGATTTATCAGCAATAAA
CCAGCCAGCCGGAAGGGCCGAGCGCAGAAGTGGTCCTGCAACTTTATCCGCCTCCATCCAGTCTATTAAT
TGTTGCCGGGAAGCTAGAGTAAGTAGTTCGCCAGTTAATAGTTTGCGCAACGTTGTTGCCATTGCTACAG
GCATCGTGGTGTCACGCTCGTCGTTTGGTATGGCTTCATTCAGCTCCGGTTCCCAACGATCAAGGCGAGT
TACATGATCCCCCATGTTGTGCAAAAAAGCGGTTAGCTCCTTCGGTCCTCCGATCGTTGTCAGAAGTAAG
TTGGCCGCAGTGTTATCACTCATGGTTATGGCAGCACTGCATAATTCTCTTACTGTCATGCCATCCGTAA
GATGCTTTTCTGTGACTGGTGAGTACTCAACCAAGTCATTCTGAGAATAGTGTATGCGGCGACCGAGTTG
CTCTTGCCCGGCGTCAATACGGGATAATACCGCGCCACATAGCAGAACTTTAAAAGTGCTCATCATTGGA
AAACGTTCTTCGGGGCGAAAACTCTCAAGGATCTTACCGCTGTTGAGATCCAGTTCGATGTAACCCACTC
GTGCACCCAACTGATCTTCAGCATCTTTTACTTTCACCAGCGTTTCTGGGTGAGCAAAAACAGGAAGGCA
AAATGCCGCAAAAAAGGGAATAAGGGCGACACGGAAATGTTGAATACTCATACTCTTCCTTTTTCAATAT
TATTGAAGCATTTATCAGGGTTATTGTCTCATGAGCGGATACATATTTGAATGTATTTAGAAAAATAAAC
AAATAGGGGTTCCGCGCACATTTCCCCGAAAAGTGCCACCTGACGTC
Features (pLannotate 1.2.2; 5 found; start..end, strand, type, name):
    777..1586    +  CDS            KanR: aminoglycoside phosphotransferase; aph(3')-Ia; confers resistance to kanamycin
   2834..4462    +  CDS            CBG99luc: green-emitting variant of click beetle luciferase human codon-optimized
   6202..6790    -  rep_origin     ori: high-copy-number ColE1/pMB1/pBR322/pUC origin of replication
   6961..7821    -  CDS            AmpR: β-lactamase; bla; confers resistance to ampicillin, carbenicillin, and related antibiotics
   7822..7926    -  promoter       AmpR promoter: bla
