[The description below was written by a language model from this plasmid's Addgene catalogue record and pLannotate feature annotations shown in this document.]
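Description:
pWR23 is an episomal yeast expression plasmid that serves as a bioluminescent reporter in Scheffersomyces stipitis. It derives from the backbone pWR9, in which the codon-optimized hygromycin resistance coding sequence (coHPH) was replaced with a codon-optimized KanMX coding sequence (coKanMX) between retained BsrGI and NotI sites, switching yeast selection to G418. In E. coli the plasmid is maintained at high copy through a ColE1/pUC-type origin and selected with ampicillin via the bla gene and its native promoter. In the yeast host, autonomous replication is provided by an ARS taken from S. stipitis chromosome 1, so the plasmid persists without chromosomal integration. The catalogue lists a size of 7,936 bp, while the sequenced record is 7,957 nt, a small discrepancy the record does not explain.

The payload consists of two expression cassettes built entirely from S. stipitis regulatory elements. In the first, the TEF1 promoter drives coKanMX, an aminoglycoside phosphotransferase, followed by the ACT1 terminator. In the second, the TDH3 promoter drives coCBG, a synthesized, codon-optimized version of the green-emitting click beetle luciferase CBG99, terminated by the ADH2 terminator. The automated feature table detects only the two coding sequences and the bacterial backbone elements. The yeast promoters, terminators and ARS are known from the catalogue fields alone. Cells carrying the plasmid can therefore be selected on G418 and identified or monitored by light emission. The plasmid belongs to a reusable bioluminescent and Cas9-based toolset for repeatedly modifying wild-type S. stipitis.
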