Addgene plasmid #202770: pWR23
Purpose: episomal bioluminescent reporter plasmid for S. stipitis
Depositing lab: J. Brian Robertson. Depositing organization: Middle Tennessee State University. Publication: BLINCAR: a reusable bioluminescent and Cas9-based genetic toolset for repeatedly modifying wild-type Scheffersomyces stipitis. Reichard WD, Smith SE, Robertson JB. mSphere. 2023 Aug 24;8(4):e0022423. doi: 10.1128/msphere.00224-23. Epub 2023 Jun 22. PubMed 37345937.
Backbone
  Vector backbone: pWR9
  Backbone manufacturer: Robertson
  Total vector size (bp): 7936
  Modifications to backbone: coHPH hygromycin resistance cds in pWR9 was replaced with coKanMX G418 resistance cds
  Vector type: Yeast Expression
  Selectable markers: Neomycin (select with G418)
Growth in bacteria
  Bacterial resistance: Ampicillin, 100 μg/mL
  Growth temperature: 37°C
  Growth strain: DH5alpha
  Copy number: High Copy
Gene/Insert 1
  Gene/Insert name: TEF1 promoter (S. stipitis)
  Species: S. stipitis (yeast)
  Insert size (bp): 726
  Entrez Gene: TEF1 (a.k.a. PICST_65303)
Gene/Insert 2
  Gene/Insert name: coKanMX
  Species: Synthetic
  Insert size (bp): 806
  Cloning method: Restriction Enzyme; 5′ cloning site BsrGI (not destroyed); 3′ cloning site NotI (not destroyed)
  Sequencing primers: 5′ ACCAGTTCCTCCCATTGTAG
Gene/Insert 3
  Gene/Insert name: ACT1 terminator (S. stipitis)
  Species: S. stipitis (yeast)
  Insert size (bp): 400
Gene/Insert 4
  Gene/Insert name: TDH3 promoter (S. stipitis)
  Species: S. stipitis (yeast)
  Insert size (bp): 749
Gene/Insert 5
  Gene/Insert name: coCBG
  Species: Synthetic
  Insert size (bp): 1629
Gene/Insert 6
  Gene/Insert name: ADH2 terminator (S. stipitis)
  Species: S. stipitis (yeast)
  Insert size (bp): 374
Gene/Insert 7
  Gene/Insert name: ARS from S. stipitis chromosome 1
  Species: S. stipitis (yeast)
  Insert size (bp): 1148
Resource information
  A portion of this plasmid was derived from a plasmid made by: coCBG is a codon optimized version of Promega's CBG99 which was synthesized by GenScript
Terms and licenses: Academic/Nonprofit Terms; Industry Terms: Not Available to Industry
How to cite: pWR23 was a gift from J. Brian Robertson (Addgene plasmid # 202770 ; http://n2t.net/addgene:202770 ; RRID:Addgene_202770)
